Addgene plasmid #168093: mGreenLantern pDRF1-GW
Purpose: Expresses mGreenLantern to check for monomericity.
Depositing lab: Bas Teusink. Depositing organization: Vrije Universiteit Amsterdam.
Backbone
  Vector backbone: pDRF1-GW
  Vector type: Yeast Expression
  Selectable markers: URA3
Growth in bacteria
  Bacterial resistance: Ampicillin, 100 μg/mL
  Growth temperature: 37°C
  Growth strain: DH5alpha
  Copy number: High Copy
Gene/Insert
  Gene/Insert name: mGreenLantern
  Species: Synthetic
  Cloning method: Restriction Enzyme; 5′ cloning site Unknown (unknown if destroyed); 3′ cloning site Unknown (unknown if destroyed)
Terms and licenses: Academic/Nonprofit Terms; Industry Terms: Not Available to Industry
How to cite: mGreenLantern pDRF1-GW was a gift from Bas Teusink (Addgene plasmid # 168093 ; http://n2t.net/addgene:168093 ; RRID:Addgene_168093)
