[The description below was written by a language model from this plasmid's Addgene catalogue record and pLannotate feature annotations shown in this document.]
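Description:
mGreenLantern pDRF1-GW is a yeast expression plasmid of 7,669 nt built on the Gateway-adapted pDRF1-GW backbone. It is an E. coli–yeast shuttle vector. In bacteria it replicates from a high-copy ColE1/pUC-type origin and is selected through the AmpR β-lactamase gene. In Saccharomyces cerevisiae it is maintained as a multicopy episome by the 2μ origin and selected by uracil prototrophy through the URA3 marker, which is driven by its own promoter and can be counterselected with 5-FOA. An f1 phage origin is also present, along with leftover cloning-vector fragments (lac promoter/operator, lacZα, lacI, bom and MCS fragments, a T7 promoter) that have no evident role in yeast expression.

The payload is the coding sequence of mGreenLantern, a synthetic, very bright monomeric GFP derivative. It is flanked by attB1 and attB2 sites, the scars typical of a Gateway recombination product, although the catalogue entry lists restriction-enzyme cloning with unknown sites. Downstream, a fragment of the ADH1 coding region and the ADH1 terminator provide transcription termination. The feature table does not annotate a recognised yeast promoter directly upstream of the insert. That region carries only small matches to yeast sequences (BRP1, YG007 and a short ARG4 promoter fragment), so the record does not explicitly state which promoter drives expression. No fusion tags or targeting signals are annotated on the fluorescent protein. The stated purpose is to express mGreenLantern to check its monomericity, which suggests characterisation of the fluorescent protein in yeast, though the record does not describe the assay.
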