Features (pLannotate 1.2.2; 25 found; start..end, strand, type, name):
      1..31      +  promoter       lac promoter: promoter for the E. coli lac operon
     39..55      +  protein_bind   lac operator: The lac repressor binds to the lac operator to inhibit transcription in E. coli. This inhibition can be relieved by adding lactose or isopropyl-β-D-thiogalactopyranoside (IPTG). lac repressor encoded by lacI
    136..564     -  rep_origin     f1 ori (sequence partly withheld): f1 bacteriophage origin of replication; arrow indicates direction of (+) strand synthesis
    575..829     -  CDS            BRP1 (fragment): BRP1_YEAST - Protein predicted: Swiss-Prot protein existence level 4. From Saccharomyces cerevisiae (strain ATCC 204508 / S288c) (Baker's yeast).
    931..947     -  promoter       ARG4 promoter (fragment): S. cerevisiae ARG4
   1052..1135    +  CDS            YG007_YEAST: Protein predicted: Swiss-Prot protein existence level 4. From Saccharomyces cerevisiae (strain ATCC 204508 / S288c) (Baker's yeast).
   1372..1396    +  protein_bind   attB1: mutant version of attB; recombination site for the Gateway® BP reaction BP Clonase™
   1403..2122    +  CDS            mGreenLantern: monomeric GFP derivative that displays exceptionally high brightness in cells (Campbell et al., 2020)
   2131..2155    -  protein_bind   attB2: mutant version of attB; recombination site for the Gateway® BP reaction BP Clonase™
   2183..2209    +  misc_feature   MCS (fragment): pBluescript multiple cloning site
   2218..2236    -  promoter       T7 promoter: promoter for bacteriophage T7 RNA polymerase
   2237..2380    +  CDS            ADH1 (fragment): ADH1_YEAST - Also known as ADC1. Experimental evidence at protein level: Swiss-Prot protein existence level 1. This isozyme preferentially catalyzes the conversion of primary unbranched alcohols to their corresponding aldehydes. Also shows activity toward secondary alcohols. From Saccharomyces cerevisiae (strain ATCC 204508 / S288c) (Baker's yeast).
   2384..2571    +  terminator     ADH1 terminator: S. cerevisiae ADH1; transcription terminator for the S. cerevisiae alcohol dehydrogenase 1 (ADH1) gene
   2579..2736    +  CDS            lacZα (fragment): LacZα fragment of β-galactosidase; lacZ fragment
   2742..2793    -  misc_feature   bom (fragment): basis of mobility region from pBR322
   2798..2881    +  CDS            RAF1 (fragment): RAF_YEAST - Experimental evidence at transcript level: Swiss-Prot protein existence level 2. Antagonizes transcriptional repression of recombinase FLP by REP1-REP2. May play a role in plasmid partitioning. From Saccharomyces cerevisiae (strain ATCC 204508 / S288c) (Baker's yeast).
   3035..4381    -  rep_origin     2μ ori: yeast 2μ plasmid origin of replication
   4386..4402    -  promoter       tet promoter (fragment): E. coli promoter for tetracycline efflux protein gene
   4492..5295    -  CDS            URA3: orotidine-5'-phosphate decarboxylase, required for uracil biosynthesis; S. cerevisiae URA3; yeast auxotrophic marker, counterselectable with 5-fluoroorotic acid (5-FOA)
   5296..5511    -  promoter       URA3 promoter: S. cerevisiae URA3
   5622..5726    +  promoter       AmpR promoter: bla
   5727..6587    +  CDS            AmpR: β-lactamase; bla; confers resistance to ampicillin, carbenicillin, and related antibiotics
   6758..7346    +  rep_origin     ori: high-copy-number ColE1/pMB1/pBR322/pUC origin of replication
   7529..7621    +  CDS            lacI (fragment): lac repressor; lacI; The lac repressor binds to the lac operator to inhibit transcription in E. coli. This inhibition can be relieved by adding lactose or isopropyl-β-D-thiogalactopyranoside (IPTG).
   7634..7655    +  protein_bind   CAP binding site: CAP binding activates transcription in the presence of cAMP. E. coli catabolite activator protein
>Addgene plasmid #168093 | mGreenLantern pDRF1-GW | addgene full sequence | sequence record 331866 | Addgene NGS Result
TTTACACTTTATGCTTCCGGCTCGTATGTTGTGTGGAATTGTGAGCGGATAACAATTTCACACAGGAAAC
AGCTATGACCATGATTACGCCAAGCTTACCGCATCAGGAAATTGTAAGCGTTAATATTTTGTTAAAATTC
GCGTTAAATTTTTGTTAAATCAGCTCATTTTTTAACCAATAGGCCGAAATCGGCAAAATCCCTTATAAAT
CAAAAGAATAGACCGAGATAGGGT
[37 nt withheld, positions 235-271]
AAAGAACGTGGACTCCAACGTCAAAGG
[49 nt withheld, positions 299-347]
T
[91 nt withheld, positions 349-439]
G
[124 nt withheld, positions 441-564]
CCATTCGCCAAGCTTCCTGAAACGGAGAAACATAAACAGGCATTGCTGGGATCACCCATACATCACTCTG
TTTTGCCTGACCTTTTCCGGTAATTTGAAAACAAACCCGGTCTCGAAGCGGAGATCCGGCGATAATTACC
GCAGAAATAAACCCATACACGAGACGTAGAACCAGCCGCACATGGCCGGAGAAACTCCTGCGAGAATTTC
GTAAACTCGCGCGCATTGCATCTGTATTTCCTAATGCGGCACTTCCAGGCCTCGATCGAGACCGTTTATC
CATTGCTTTTTTGTTGTCTTTTTCCCTCGTTCACAGAAAGTCTGAAGAAGCTATAGTAGAACTATGAGCT
TTTTTTGTTTCTGTTTTCCTTTTTTTTTTTTTTACCTCTGTGGAAATTGTTACTCTCACACTCTTTAGTT
CGTTTGTTTGTTTTGTTTATTCCAATTATGACCGGTGACGAAACGTGGTCGATGGTGGGTACCGCTTATG
CTCCCCTCCATTAGTTTCGATTATATAAAAAGGCCAAATATTGTATTATTTTCAAATGTCCTATCATTAT
CGTCTAACATCTAATTTCTCTTAAATTTTTTCTCTTTCTTTCCTATAACACCAATAGTGAAAATCTTTTT
TTCTTCTATATCTACAAAAACTTTTTTTTTCTATCAACCTCGTTGATAAATTTTTTCTTTAACAATCGTT
AATAATTAATTAATTGGAAAATAACCATTTTTTCTCTCTTTTATACACACATTCAAAAGAAAGAAAAAAA
ATATACCCCAGCCTCGACTAGTGAATTCGCGGCCATCACAAGTTTGTACAAAAAAGCAGGCTGCTAGCAT
GGTGAGCAAGGGCGAGGAGCTGTTCACCGGGGTGGTGCCCATCCTGGTCGAGCTGGACGGCGACGTAAAC
GGCCACAAGTTCAGCGTCCGCGGCGAGGGCGAGGGCGATGCCACCAACGGCAAGCTGACCCTGAAGTTCA
TCTGCACCACCGGCAAGCTGCCCGTGCCCTGGCCCACCCTCGTGACCACCTTAGGCTACGGCGTGGCCTG
CTTCGCCCGCTACCCCGACCACATGAAGCAGCACGACTTCTTCAAGTCCGCCATGCCCGAAGGCTACGTC
CAGGAGCGCACCATCTCTTTCAAGGACGACGGTACCTACAAGACCCGCGCCGAGGTGAAGTTCGAGGGCG
ACACCCTGGTGAACCGCATCGTGCTGAAGGGCATCGACTTCAAGGAGGACGGCAACATCCTGGGGCACAA
GCTGGAGTACAACTTCAACAGCCACAAGGTCTATATCACGGCCGACAAGCAGAAGAACGGCATCAAGGCT
AACTTCAAGACCCGCCACAACGTTGAGGACGGCGGCGTGCAGCTCGCCGACCACTACCAGCAGAACACCC
CCATCGGCGACGGCCCCGTGCTGCTGCCCGACAACCACTACCTGAGCCATCAGTCCAAACTGAGCAAAGA
CCCCAACGAGAAGCGCGATCACATGGTCCTGAAGGAGAGGGTGACCGCCGCCGGGATTACACATGACATG
GACGAGCTGTACAAGTAAGCGGCCGCACCCAGCTTTCTTGTACAAAGTGGTGTAGTTAATTCATGATGGC
CGCTGCAGGTCGACCTCGAGGGGGGGCCCGGTACCCAATTCGCCCTATAGTGAGTCGTATTACGCGCGGA
TCCAGCTTTGGACTTCTTCGCCAGAGGTTTGGTCAAGTCTCCAATCAAGGTTGTCGGCTTGTCTACCTTG
CCAGAAATTTACGAAAAGATGGAAAAGGGTCAAATCGTTGGTAGATACGTTGTTGACACTTCTAAATAAG
CGAATTTCTTATGATTTATGATTTTTATTATTAAATAAGTTATAAAAAAAATAAGTGTATACAAATTTTA
AAGTGACTCTTAGGTTTTAAAACGAAAATTCTTATTCTTGAGTAACTCTTTCCTGTAGGTCAGGTTGCTT
TCTCAGGTATAGCATGAGGTCGCTCTTATTGACCACACCTCTACCGGCATGCCAATTCACTGGCCGTCGT
TTTACAACGTCGTGACTGGGAAAACCCTGGCGTTACCCAACTTAATCGCCTTGCAGCACATCCCCCTTTC
GCCAGCTGGCGTAATAGCGAAGAGGCCCGCACCGATCGCCCTTCCCAACAGTTGCGCAGCCTGAATGGCG
AATGGCGCCTGATGCGGTATTTTCTCCTTACGCATCTGTGCGGTATTTCACACCGCATAATCGGATCGTA
CTTGTTACCCATCATTGAATTTTGAACATCCGAACCTGGGAGTTTTCCCTGAAACAGATAGTATATTTGA
ACCTGTATAATAATATATAGTCTAGCGCTTTACGGAAGACAATGTATGTATTTCGGTTCCTGGAGAAACT
ATTGCATCTATTGCATAGGTAATCTTGCACGTCGCATCCCCGGTTCATTTTCTGCGTTTCCATCTTGCAC
TTCAATAGCATATCTTTGTTAACGAAGCATCTGTGCTTCATTTTGTAGAACAAAAATGCAACGCGAGAGC
GCTAATTTTTCAAACAAAGAATCTGAGCTGCATTTTTACAGAACAGAAATGCAACGCGAAAGCGCTATTT
TACCAACGAAGAATCTGTGCTTCATTTTTGTAAAACAAAAATGCAACGCGAGAGCGCTAATTTTTCAAAC
AAAGAATCTGAGCTGCATTTTTACAGAACAGAAATGCAACGCGAGAGCGCTATTTTACCAACAAAGAATC
TATACTTCTTTTTTGTTCTACAAAAATGCATCCCGAGAGCGCTATTTTTCTAACAAAGCATCTTAGATTA
CTTTTTTTCTCCTTTGTGCGCTCTATAATGCAGTCTCTTGATAACTTTTTGCACTGTAGGTCCGTTAAGG
TTAGAAGAAGGCTACTTTGGTGTCTATTTTCTCTTCCATAAAAAAAGCCTGACTCCACTTCCCGCGTTTA
CTGATTACTAGCGAAGCTGCGGGTGCATTTTTTCAAGATAAAGGCATCCCCGATTATATTCTATACCGAT
GTGGATTGCGCATACTTTGTGAACAGAAAGTGATAGCGTTGATGATTCTTCATTGGTCAGAAAATTATGA
ACGGTTTCTTCTATTTTGTCTCTATATACTACGTATAGGAAATGTTTACATTTTCGTATTGTTTTCGATT
CACTCTATGAATAGTTCTTACTACAATTTTTTTGTCTAAAGAGTAATACTAGAGATAAACATAAAAAATG
TAGAGGTCGAGTTTAGATGCAAGTTCAAGGAGCGAAAGGTGGATGGGTAGGTTATATAGGGATATAGCAC
AGAGATATATAGCAAAGAGATACTTTTGAGCAATGTTTGTGGAAGCGGTATTCGCAATATTTTAGTAGCT
CGTTACAGTCCGGTGCGTTTTTGGTTTTTTGAAAGTGCGTCTTCAGAGCGCTTTTGGTTTTCAAAAGCGC
TCTGAAGTTCCTATACTTTCTAGCTAGAGAATAGGAACTTCGGAATAGGAACTTCAAAGCGTTTCCGAAA
ACGAGCGCTTCCGAAAATGCAACGCGAGCTGCGCACATACAGCTCACTGTTCACGTCGCACCTATATCTG
CGTGTTGCCTGTATATATATATACATGAGAAGAACGGCATAGTGCGTGTTTATGCTTAAATGCGTACTTA
TATGCGTCTATTTATGTAGGATGAAAGGTAGTCTAGTACCTCCTGTGATATTATCCCATTCCATGCGGGG
TATCGTATGCTTCCTTCAGCACTACCCTTTAGCTGTTCTATATGCTGCCACTCCTCAATTGGATTAGTCT
CATCCTTCAATGCTATCATTTCCTTTGATATTGGATCGATCCGATGATAAGCTGTCAAACATGAGAATTG
GGTAATAACTGATATAATTAAATTGAAGCTCTAATTTGTGAGTTTAGTATACATGCATTTACTTATAATA
CAGTTTTTTAGTTTTGCTGGCCGCATCTTCTCAAATATGCTTCCCAGCCTGCTTTTCTGTAACGTTCACC
CTCTACCTTAGCATCCCTTCCCTTTGCAAATAGTCCTCTTCCAACAATAATAATGTCAGATCCTGTAGAG
ACCACATCATCCACGGTTCTATACTGTTGACCCAATGCGTCTCCCTTGTCATCTAAACCCACACCGGGTG
TCATAATCAACCAATCGTAACCTTCATCTCTTCCACCCATGTCTCTTTGAGCAATAAAGCCGATAACAAA
ATCTTTGTCGCTCTTCGCAATGTCAACAGTACCCTTAGTATATTCTCCAGTAGATAGGGAGCCCTTGCAT
GACAATTCTGCTAACATCAAAAGGCCTCTAGGTTCCTTTGTTACTTCTTCTGCCGCCTGCTTCAAACCGC
TAACAATACCTGGGCCCACCACACCGTGTGCATTCGTAATGTCTGCCCATTCTGCTATTCTGTATACACC
CGCAGAGTACTGCAATTTGACTGTATTACCAATGTCAGCAAATTTTCTGTCTTCGAAGAGTAAAAAATTG
TACTTGGCGGATAATGCCTTTAGCGGCTTAACTGTGCCCTCCATGGAAAAATCAGTCAAGATATCCACAT
GTGTTTTTAGTAAACAAATTTTGGGACCTAATGCTTCAACTAACTCCAGTAATTCCTTGGTGGTACGAAC
ATCCAATGAAGCACACAAGTTTGTTTGCTTTTCGTGCATGATATTAAATAGCTTGGCAGCAACAGGACTA
GGATGAGTAGCAGCACGTTCCTTATATGTAGCTTTCGACATGATTTATCTTCGTTTCCTGCATGTTTTTG
TTCTGTGCAGTTGGGTTAAGAATACTGGGCAATTTCATGTTTCTTCAACACTACATATGCGTATATATAC
CAATCTAAGTCTGTGCTCCTTCCTTCGTTCTTCCTTCTGTTCGGAGATTACCGAATCAAAAAAATTTCAA
GGAAACCGAAATCAAAAAAAAGAATAAAAAAAAAATGATGAATTGAAAAGCTAATTCTTGAAGACGAAAG
GGCCTCGTGATACGCCTATTTTTATAGGTTAATGTCATGATAATAATGGTTTCTTAGACGTCAGGTGGCA
CTTTTCGGGGAAATGTGCGCGGAACCCCTATTTGTTTATTTTTCTAAATACATTCAAATATGTATCCGCT
CATGAGACAATAACCCTGATAAATGCTTCAATAATATTGAAAAAGGAAGAGTATGAGTATTCAACATTTC
CGTGTCGCCCTTATTCCCTTTTTTGCGGCATTTTGCCTTCCTGTTTTTGCTCACCCAGAAACGCTGGTGA
AAGTAAAAGATGCTGAAGATCAGTTGGGTGCACGAGTGGGTTACATCGAACTGGATCTCAACAGCGGTAA
GATCCTTGAGAGTTTTCGCCCCGAAGAACGTTTTCCAATGATGAGCACTTTTAAAGTTCTGCTATGTGGC
GCGGTATTATCCCGTATTGACGCCGGGCAAGAGCAACTCGGTCGCCGCATACACTATTCTCAGAATGACT
TGGTTGAGTACTCACCAGTCACAGAAAAGCATCTTACGGATGGCATGACAGTAAGAGAATTATGCAGTGC
TGCCATAACCATGAGTGATAACACTGCGGCCAACTTACTTCTGACAACGATCGGAGGACCGAAGGAGCTA
ACCGCTTTTTTGCACAACATGGGGGATCATGTAACTCGCCTTGATCGTTGGGAACCGGAGCTGAATGAAG
CCATACCAAACGACGAGCGTGACACCACGATGCCTGTAGCAATGGCAACAACGTTGCGCAAACTATTAAC
TGGCGAACTACTTACTCTAGCTTCCCGGCAACAATTAATAGACTGGATGGAGGCGGATAAAGTTGCAGGA
CCACTTCTGCGCTCGGCCCTTCCGGCTGGCTGGTTTATTGCTGATAAATCTGGAGCCGGTGAGCGTGGGT
CTCGCGGTATCATTGCAGCACTGGGGCCAGATGGTAAGCCCTCCCGTATCGTAGTTATCTACACGACGGG
GAGTCAGGCAACTATGGATGAACGAAATAGACAGATCGCTGAGATAGGTGCCTCACTGATTAAGCATTGG
TAACTGTCAGACCAAGTTTACTCATATATACTTTAGATTGATTTAAAACTTCATTTTTAATTTAAAAGGA
TCTAGGTGAAGATCCTTTTTGATAATCTCATGACCAAAATCCCTTAACGTGAGTTTTCGTTCCACTGAGC
GTCAGACCCCGTAGAAAAGATCAAAGGATCTTCTTGAGATCCTTTTTTTCTGCGCGTAATCTGCTGCTTG
CAAACAAAAAAACCACCGCTACCAGCGGTGGTTTGTTTGCCGGATCAAGAGCTACCAACTCTTTTTCCGA
AGGTAACTGGCTTCAGCAGAGCGCAGATACCAAATACTGTTCTTCTAGTGTAGCCGTAGTTAGGCCACCA
CTTCAAGAACTCTGTAGCACCGCCTACATACCTCGCTCTGCTAATCCTGTTACCAGTGGCTGCTGCCAGT
GGCGATAAGTCGTGTCTTACCGGGTTGGACTCAAGACGATAGTTACCGGATAAGGCGCAGCGGTCGGGCT
GAACGGGGGGTTCGTGCACACAGCCCAGCTTGGAGCGAACGACCTACACCGAACTGAGATACCTACAGCG
TGAGCTATGAGAAAGCGCCACGCTTCCCGAAGGGAGAAAGGCGGACAGGTATCCGGTAAGCGGCAGGGTC
GGAACAGGAGAGCGCACGAGGGAGCTTCCAGGGGGAAACGCCTGGTATCTTTATAGTCCTGTCGGGTTTC
GCCACCTCTGACTTGAGCGTCGATTTTTGTGATGCTCGTCAGGGGGGCGGAGCCTATGGAAAAACGCCAG
CAACGCGGCCTTTTTACGGTTCCTGGCCTTTTGCTGGCCTTTTGCTCACATGTTCTTTCCTGCGTTATCC
CCTGATTCTGTGGATAACCGTATTACCGCCTTTGAGTGAGCTGATACCGCTCGCCGCAGCCGAACGACCG
AGCGCAGCGAGTCAGTGAGCGAGGAAGCGGAAGAGCGCCCAATACGCAAACCGCCTCTCCCCGCGCGTTG
GCCGATTCATTAATGCAGCTGGCACGACAGGTTTCCCGACTGGAAAGCGGGCAGTGAGCGCAACGCAATT
AATGTGAGTTAGCTCACTCATTAGGCACCCCAGGC
